>Addgene plasmid #123223 | pLVpuro-CMV-N-3xFLAG | addgene full sequence | sequence record 244384 | Addgene NGS Result
TAGAAAAGATCAAAGGATCTTCTTGAGATCCTTTTTTTCTGCGCGTAATCTGCTGCTTGCAAACAAAAAA
ACCACCGCTACCAGCGGTGGTTTGTTTGCCGGATCAAGAGCTACCAACTCTTTTTCCGAAGGTAACTGGC
TTCAGCAGAGCGCAGATACCAAATACTGTTCTTCTAGTGTAGCCGTAGTTAGGCCACCACTTCAAGAACT
CTGTAGCACCGCCTACATACCTCGCTCTGCTAATCCTGTTACCAGTGGCTGCTGCCAGTGGCGATAAGTC
GTGTCTTACCGGGTTGGACTCAAGACGATAGTTACCGGATAAGGCGCAGCGGTCGGGCTGAACGGGGGGT
TCGTGCACACAGCCCAGCTTGGAGCGAACGACCTACACCGAACTGAGATACCTACAGCGTGAGCTATGAG
AAAGCGCCACGCTTCCCGAAGGGAGAAAGGCGGACAGGTATCCGGTAAGCGGCAGGGTCGGAACAGGAGA
GCGCACGAGGGAGCTTCCAGGGGGAAACGCCTGGTATCTTTATAGTCCTGTCGGGTTTCGCCACCTCTGA
CTTGAGCGTCGATTTTTGTGATGCTCGTCAGGGGGGCGGAGCCTATGGAAAAACGCCAGCAACGCGGCCT
TTTTACGGTTCCTGGCCTTTTGCTGGCCTTTTGCTCACATGTTCTTTCCTGCGTTATCCCCTGATTCTGT
GGATAACCGTATTACCGCCTTTGAGTGAGCTGATACCGCTCGCCGCAGCCGAACGACCGAGCGCAGCGAG
TCAGTGAGCGAGGAAGCGGAAGAGCGCCCAATACGCAAACCGCCTCTCCCCGCGCGTTGGCCGATTCATT
AATGCAGCTGGCACGACAGGTTTCCCGACTGGAAAGCGGGCAGTGAGCGCAACGCAATTAATGTGAGTTA
GCTCACTCATTAGGCACCCCAGGCTTTACACTTTATGCTTCCGGCTCGTATGTTGTGTGGAATTGTGAGC
GGATAACAATTTCACACAGGAAACAGCTATGACCATGATTACGCCAAGCGCGCAATTAACCCTCACTAAA
GGGAACAAAAGCTGGAGCTGCAAGCTTAATGTAGTCTTATGCAATACTCTTGTAGTCTTGCAACATGGTA
ACGATGAGTTAGCAACATGCCTTACAAGGAGAGAAAAAGCACCGTGCATGCCGATTGGTGGAAGTAAGGT
GGTACGATCGTGCCTTATTAGGAAGGCAACAGACGGGTCTGACATGGATTGGACGAACCACTGAATTGCC
GCATTGCAGAGATATTGTATTTAAGTGCCTAGCTCGATACATAAACGGGTCTCTCTGGTTAGACCAGATC
TGAGCCTGGGAGCTCTCTGGCTAACTAGGGAACCCACTGCTTAAGCCTCAATAAAGCTTGCCTTGAGTGC
TTCAAGTAGTGTGTGCCCGTCTGTTGTGTGACTCTGGTAACTAGAGATCCCTCAGACCCTTTTAGTCAGT
GTGGAAAATCTCTAGCAGTGGCGCCCGAACAGGGACTTGAAAGCGAAAGGGAAACCAGAGGAGCTCTCTC
GACGCAGGACTCGGCTTGCTGAAGCGCGCACGGCAAGAGGCGAGGGGCGGCGACTGGTGAGTACGCCAAA
AATTTTGACTAGCGGAGGCTAGAAGGAGAGAGATGGGTGCGAGAGCGTCAGTATTAAGCGGGGGAGAATT
AGATCGCGATGGGAAAAAATTCGGTTAAGGCCAGGGGGAAAGAAAAAATATAAATTAAAACATATAGTAT
GGGCAAGCAGGGAGCTAGAACGATTCGCAGTTAATCCTGGCCTGTTAGAAACATCAGAAGGCTGTAGACA
AATACTGGGACAGCTACAACCATCCCTTCAGACAGGATCAGAAGAACTTAGATCATTATATAATACAGTA
GCAACCCTCTATTGTGTGCATCAAAGGATAGAGATAAAAGACACCAAGGAAGCTTTAGACAAGATAGAGG
AAGAGCAAAACAAAAGTAAGACCACCGCACAGCAAGCGGCCGCTGATCTTCAGACCTGGAGGAGGAGATA
TGAGGGACAATTGGAGAAGTGAATTATATAAATATAAAGTAGTAAAAATTGAACCATTAGGAGTAGCACC
CACCAAGGCAAAGAGAAGAGTGGTGCAGAGAGAAAAAAGAGCAGTGGGAATAGGAGCTTTGTTCCTTGGG
TTCTTGGGAGCAGCAGGAAGCACTATGGGCGCAGCGTCAATGACGCTGACGGTACAGGCCAGACAATTAT
TGTCTGGTATAGTGCAGCAGCAGAACAATTTGCTGAGGGCTATTGAGGCGCAACAGCATCTGTTGCAACT
CACAGTCTGGGGCATCAAGCAGCTCCAGGCAAGAATCCTGGCTGTGGAAAGATACCTAAAGGATCAACAG
CTCCTGGGGATTTGGGGTTGCTCTGGAAAACTCATTTGCACCACTGCTGTGCCTTGGAATGCTAGTTGGA
GTAATAAATCTCTGGAACAGATTTGGAATCACACGACCTGGATGGAGTGGGACAGAGAAATTAACAATTA
CACAAGCTTAATACACTCCTTAATTGAAGAATCGCAAAACCAGCAAGAAAAGAATGAACAAGAATTATTG
GAATTAGATAAATGGGCAAGTTTGTGGAATTGGTTTAACATAACAAATTGGCTGTGGTATATAAAATTAT
TCATAATGATAGTAGGAGGCTTGGTAGGTTTAAGAATAGTTTTTGCTGTACTTTCTATAGTGAATAGAGT
TAGGCAGGGATATTCACCATTATCGTTTCAGACCCACCTCCCAACCCCGAGGGGACCCGACAGGCCCGAA
GGAATAGAAGAAGAAGGTGGAGAGAGAGACAGAGACAGATCCATTCGATTAGTGAACGGATCTCGACGGT
ATCGATCACGAGACTAGCCTCGAGCGGCCGCCCCCTTCACCGAGGGCCTATTTCCCATGATTCCTTCATA
TTTGCATATACGATACAAGGCTGTTAGAGAGATAATTGGAATTAATTTGACTGTAAACACAAAGATATTA
GTACAAAATACGTGACGTAGAAAGTAATAATTTCTTGGGTAGTTTGCAGTTTTAAAATTATGTTTTAAAA
TGGACTATCATATGCCAAGTACGCCCCCTATTGACGTCAATGACGGTAAATGGCCCGCCTGGCATTATGC
CCAGTACATGACCTTATGGGACTTTCCTACTTGGCAGTACATCTACGTATTAGTCATCGCTATTACCATG
GTGATGCGGTTTTGGCAGTACATCAATGGGCGTGGATAGCGGTTTGACTCACGGGGATTTCCAAGTCTCC
ACCCCATTGACGTCAATGGGAGTTTGTTTTGGCACCAAAATCAACGGGACTTTCCAAAATGTCGTAACAA
CTCCGCCCCATTGACGCAAATGGGCGGTAGGCGTGTACGGTGGGAGGTCTATATAAGCAGAGCTCTCTGG
CTAACTAGAGAACCCACTGCTTACTGGCTTATCGAAATTAATACGACTCACTATAGGGAGACCCAAGCTG
GCTAGCCACCATGGACTACAAAGACCATGACGGTGATTATAAAGATCATGACATCGATTACAAGGATGAC
GATGACAAGCTTACAAGTTTGTACAAAAAAGCTGAACGAGAAACGTAAAATGATATAAATATCAATATAT
TAAATTAGATTTTGCATAAAAAACAGACTACATAATACTGTAAAACACAACATATCCAGTCACTATGGCG
GCCGCATTAGGCACCCCAGGCTTTACACTTTATGCTTCCGGCTCGTATAATGTGTGGATTTTGAGTTAGG
ATCCGTCGAGATTTTCAGGAGCTAAGGAAGCTAAAATGGAGAAAAAAATCACTGGATATACCACCGTTGA
TATATCCCAATGGCATCGTAAAGAACATTTTGAGGCATTTCAGTCAGTTGCTCAATGTACCTATAACCAG
ACCGTTCAGCTGGATATTACGGCCTTTTTAAAGACCGTAAAGAAAAATAAGCACAAGTTTTATCCGGCCT
TTATTCACATTCTTGCCCGCCTGATGAATGCTCATCCGGAATTCCGTATGGCAATGAAAGACGGTGAGCT
GGTGATATGGGATAGTGTTCACCCTTGTTACACCGTTTTCCATGAGCAAACTGAAACGTTTTCATCGCTC
TGGAGTGAATACCACGACGATTTCCGGCAGTTTCTACACATATATTCGCAAGATGTGGCGTGTTACGGTG
AAAACCTGGCCTATTTCCCTAAAGGGTTTATTGAGAATATGTTTTTCGTCTCAGCCAATCCCTGGGTGAG
TTTCACCAGTTTTGATTTAAACGTGGCCAATATGGACAACTTCTTCGCCCCCGTTTTCACCATGGGCAAA
TATTATACGCAAGGCGACAAGGTGCTGATGCCGCTGGCGATTCAGGTTCATCATGCCGTTTGTGATGGCT
TCCATGTCGGCAGAATGCTTAATGAATTACAACAGTACTGCGATGAGTGGCAGGGCGGGGCGTAAACGCA
TGGATCCGGCTTACTAAAAGCCAGATAACAGTATGCGTATTTGCGCGCTGATTTTTGCGGTATAAGAATA
TATACTGATATGTATACCCGAAGTATGTCAAAAAGAGGTATGCTATGAAGCAGCGTATTACAGTGACAGT
TGACAGCGACAGCTATCAGTTGCTCAAGGCATATATGATGTCAATATCTCCGGTCTGGTAAGCACAACCA
TGCAGAATGAAGCCCGTCGTCTGCGTGCCGAACGCTGGAAAGCGGAAAATCAGGAAGGGATGGCTGAGGT
CGCCCGGTTTATTGAAATGAACGGCTCTTTTGCTGACGAGAACAGGGGCTGGTGAAATGCAGTTTAAGGT
TTACACCTATAAAAGAGAGAGCCGTTATCGTCTGTTTGTGGATGTACAGAGTGATATTATTGACACGCCC
GGGCGACGGATGGTGATCCCCCTGGCCAGTGCACGTCTGCTGTCAGATAAAGTCTCCCGTGAACTTTACC
CGGTGGTGCATATCGGGGATGAAAGCTGGCGCATGATGACCACCGATATGGCCAGTGTGCCGGTCTCCGT
TATCGGGGAAGAAGTGGCTGATCTCAGCCACCGCGAAAATGACATCAAAAACGCCATTAACCTGATGTTC
TGGGGAATATAAATGTCAGGCTCCCTTATACACAGCCAGTCTGCAGGTCGACCATAGTGACTGGATATGT
TGTGTTTTACAGTATTATGTAGTCTGTTTTTTATGCAAAATCTAATTTAATATATTGATATTTATATCAT
TTTACGTTTCTCGTTCAGCTTTCTTGTACAAAGTGGTGTGATTCGAATTCTCGACCTCGAGACAAATGGC
AGTATTCATCCACAATTTTAAAAGAAAAGGGGGGATTGGGGGGTACAGTGCAGGGGAAAGAATAGTAGAC
ATAATAGCAACAGACATACAAACTAAAGAATTACAAAAACAAATTACAAAAATTCAAAATTTTCGGGTTT
ATTACAGGGACAGCAGAGATCCACTTTGGCCGCGGCTCGAGGGGGTTGGGGTTGCGCCTTTTCCAAGGCA
GCCCTGGGTTTGCGCAGGGACGCGGCTGCTCTGGGCGTGGTTCCGGGAAACGCAGCGGCGCCGACCCTGG
GTCTCGCACATTCTTCACGTCCGTTCGCAGCGTCACCCGGATCTTCGCCGCTACCCTTGTGGGCCCCCCG
GCGACGCTTCCTGCTCCGCCCCTAAGTCGGGAAGGTTCCTTGCGGTTCGCGGCGTGCCGGACGTGACAAA
CGGAAGCCGCACGTCTCACTAGTACCCTCGCAGACGGACAGCGCCAGGGAGCAATGGCAGCGCGCCGACC
GCGATGGGCTGTGGCCAATAGCGGCTGCTCAGCAGGGCGCGCCGAGAGCAGCGGCCGGGAAGGGGCGGTG
CGGGAGGCGGGGTGTGGGGCGGTAGTGTGGGCCCTGTTCCTGCCCGCGCGGTGTTCCGCATTCTGCAAGC
CTCCGGAGCGCACGTCGGCAGTCGGCTCCCTCGTTGACCGAATCACCGACCTCTCTCCCCAGGGGGATCC
ACCGGAGCTTACCATGACCGAGTACAAGCCCACGGTGCGCCTCGCCACCCGCGACGACGTCCCCAGGGCC
GTACGCACCCTCGCCGCCGCGTTCGCCGACTACCCCGCCACGCGCCACACCGTCGATCCGGACCGCCACA
TCGAGCGGGTCACCGAGCTGCAAGAACTCTTCCTCACGCGCGTCGGGCTCGACATCGGCAAGGTGTGGGT
CGCGGACGACGGCGCCGCGGTGGCGGTCTGGACCACGCCGGAGAGCGTCGAAGCGGGGGCGGTGTTCGCC
GAGATCGGCCCGCGCATGGCCGAGTTGAGCGGTTCCCGGCTGGCCGCGCAGCAACAGATGGAAGGCCTCC
TGGCGCCGCACCGGCCCAAGGAGCCCGCGTGGTTCCTGGCCACCGTCGGCGTCTCGCCCGACCACCAGGG
CAAGGGTCTGGGCAGCGCCGTCGTGCTCCCCGGAGTGGAGGCGGCCGAGCGCGCCGGGGTGCCCGCCTTC
CTGGAGACCTCCGCGCCCCGCAACCTCCCCTTCTACGAGCGGCTCGGCTTCACCGTCACCGCCGACGTCG
AGGTGCCCGAAGGACCGCGCACCTGGTGCATGACCCGCAAGCCCGGTGCCTGACGCCCGCCCCACGACCC
GCAGCGCCCGACCGAAAGGAGCGCACGACCCCATGCATCGGTACCTTTAAGACCAATGACTTACAAGGCA
GCTGTAGATCTTAGCCACTTTTTAAAAGAAAAGGGGGGACTGGAAGGGCTAATTCACTCCCAACGAAGAC
AAGATCTGCTTTTTGCTTGTACTGGGTCTCTCTGGTTAGACCAGATCTGAGCCTGGGAGCTCTCTGGCTA
ACTAGGGAACCCACTGCTTAAGCCTCAATAAAGCTTGCCTTGAGTGCTTCAAGTAGTGTGTGCCCGTCTG
TTGTGTGACTCTGGTAACTAGAGATCCCTCAGACCCTTTTAGTCAGTGTGGAAAATCTCTAGCAGTAGTA
GTTCATGTCATCTTATTATTCAGTATTTATAACTTGCAAAGAAATGAATATCAGAGAGTGAGAGGAACTT
GTTTATTGCAGCTTATAATGGTTACAAATAAAGCAATAGCATCACAAATTTCACAAATAAAGCATTTTTT
TCACTGCATTCTAGTTGTGGTTTGTCCAAACTCATCAATGTATCTTATCATGTCTGGCTCTAGCTATCCC
GCCCCTAACTCCGCCCATCCCGCCCCTAACTCCGCCCAGTTCCGCCCATTCTCCGCCCCATGGCTGACTA
ATTTTTTTTATTTATGCAGAGGCCGAGGCCGCCTCGGCCTCTGAGCTATTCCAGAAGTAGTGAGGAGGCT
TTTTTGGAGGCCTAGGGACGTACCCAATTCGCCCTATAGTGAGTCGTATTACGCGCGCTCACTGGCCGTC
GTTTTACAACGTCGTGACTGGGAAAACCCTGGCGTTACCCAACTTAATCGCCTTGCAGCACATCCCCCTT
TCGCCAGCTGGCGTAATAGCGAAGAGGCCCGCACCGATCGCCCTTCCCAACAGTTGCGCAGCCTGAATGG
CGAATGGG
[124 nt withheld, positions 7569-7692]
C
[91 nt withheld, positions 7694-7784]
A
[49 nt withheld, positions 7786-7834]
CCTTTGACGTTGGAGTCCACGTTCTTT
[37 nt withheld, positions 7862-7898]
ACCCTATCTCGGTCTATTCTTTTGATTTATAAGGGATTTTGCCGATTTCGGCCTATTGGTTAAAAAATGA
GCTGATTTAACAAAAATTTAACGCGAATTTTAACAAAATATTAACGCTTACAATTTAGGTGGCACTTTTC
GGGGAAATGTGCGCGGAACCCCTATTTGTTTATTTTTCTAAATACATTCAAATATGTATCCGCTCATGAG
ACAATAACCCTGATAAATGCTTCAATAATATTGAAAAAGGAAGAGTATGAGTATTCAACATTTCCGTGTC
GCCCTTATTCCCTTTTTTGCGGCATTTTGCCTTCCTGTTTTTGCTCACCCAGAAACGCTGGTGAAAGTAA
AAGATGCTGAAGATCAGTTGGGTGCACGAGTGGGTTACATCGAACTGGATCTCAACAGCGGTAAGATCCT
TGAGAGTTTTCGCCCCGAAGAACGTTTTCCAATGATGAGCACTTTTAAAGTTCTGCTATGTGGCGCGGTA
TTATCCCGTATTGACGCCGGGCAAGAGCAACTCGGTCGCCGCATACACTATTCTCAGAATGACTTGGTTG
AGTACTCACCAGTCACAGAAAAGCATCTTACGGATGGCATGACAGTAAGAGAATTATGCAGTGCTGCCAT
AACCATGAGTGATAACACTGCGGCCAACTTACTTCTGACAACGATCGGAGGACCGAAGGAGCTAACCGCT
TTTTTGCACAACATGGGGGATCATGTAACTCGCCTTGATCGTTGGGAACCGGAGCTGAATGAAGCCATAC
CAAACGACGAGCGTGACACCACGATGCCTGTAGCAATGGCAACAACGTTGCGCAAACTATTAACTGGCGA
ACTACTTACTCTAGCTTCCCGGCAACAATTAATAGACTGGATGGAGGCGGATAAAGTTGCAGGACCACTT
CTGCGCTCGGCCCTTCCGGCTGGCTGGTTTATTGCTGATAAATCTGGAGCCGGTGAGCGTGGGTCTCGCG
GTATCATTGCAGCACTGGGGCCAGATGGTAAGCCCTCCCGTATCGTAGTTATCTACACGACGGGGAGTCA
GGCAACTATGGATGAACGAAATAGACAGATCGCTGAGATAGGTGCCTCACTGATTAAGCATTGGTAACTG
TCAGACCAAGTTTACTCATATATACTTTAGATTGATTTAAAACTTCATTTTTAATTTAAAAGGATCTAGG
TGAAGATCCTTTTTGATAATCTCATGACCAAAATCCCTTAACGTGAGTTTTCGTTCCACTGAGCGTCAGA
CCCCG
Features (pLannotate 1.2.2; 37 found; start..end, strand, type, name):
     23..611     +  rep_origin     ori: high-copy-number ColE1/pMB1/pBR322/pUC origin of replication
    794..886     +  CDS            lacI (fragment): lac repressor; lacI; The lac repressor binds to the lac operator to inhibit transcription in E. coli. This inhibition can be relieved by adding lactose or isopropyl-β-D-thiogalactopyranoside (IPTG).
    899..920     +  protein_bind   CAP binding site: CAP binding activates transcription in the presence of cAMP. E. coli catabolite activator protein
    935..965     +  promoter       lac promoter: promoter for the E. coli lac operon
    973..989     +  protein_bind   lac operator: The lac repressor binds to the lac operator to inhibit transcription in E. coli. This inhibition can be relieved by adding lactose or isopropyl-β-D-thiogalactopyranoside (IPTG). lac repressor encoded by lacI
   1034..1052    +  promoter       T3 promoter: promoter for bacteriophage T3 RNA polymerase
   1080..1306    +  promoter       RSV promoter: Rous sarcoma virus enhancer/promoter
   1307..1487    +  LTR            5' LTR (truncated): truncated 5' long terminal repeat (LTR) from HIV-1
   1534..1659    +  misc_feature   HIV-1 Ψ: packaging signal of human immunodeficiency virus type 1
   1643..2006    +  CDS            HIV-1 gag (fragment): gag protein from human immunodeficiency virus 1; gag
   2152..2385    +  misc_feature   RRE: The Rev response element (RRE) of HIV-1 allows for Rev-dependent mRNA export from the nucleus to the cytoplasm.
   2762..2862    +  CDS            Rev (fragment): human immunodeficiency virus 1 (HIV-1) Rev protein; rev; enhances nuclear export of unspliced and incompletely spliced viral mRNAs
   2912..3095    +  promoter       U6 promoter (fragment): RNA polymerase III promoter for human U6 snRNA
   3086..3220    +  enhancer       CMV enhancer (fragment): human cytomegalovirus immediate early enhancer; contains an 18-bp deletion relative to the standard CMV enhancer
   3221..3424    +  promoter       CMV promoter: human cytomegalovirus (CMV) immediate early promoter
   3420..3453    +  LTR            5' LTR (truncated) (fragment): truncated 5' long terminal repeat (LTR) from HIV-1
   3469..3487    +  promoter       T7 promoter: promoter for bacteriophage T7 RNA polymerase
   3514..3579    +  CDS            3xFLAG: three tandem FLAG® epitope tags, followed by an enterokinase cleavage site
   3583..3707    +  protein_bind   attR1: mutant version of attR; recombination site for the Gateway® LR reaction LR Clonase™
   3732..3762    +  promoter       lac UV5 promoter: E. coli lac promoter with an "up" mutation
   3786..3815    +  promoter       cat promoter (fragment): promoter of the E. coli cat gene encoding chloramphenicol acetyltransferase
   3816..4475    +  CDS            CmR: chloramphenicol acetyltransferase; cat; confers resistance to chloramphenicol
   4654..4812    +  CDS            ccdA (fragment): CCDA_ECO57 - Also known as H, letA. Experimental evidence at protein level: Swiss-Prot protein existence level 1. Antitoxin component of a type II toxin-antitoxin (TA) system which inhibits the post-segregational killing (PSK) of plasmid-free cells, also referred to as a plasmid addiction system. Binds to and blocks the activity of CcdB; will also remove bound CcdB protein from the CcdB-GyrA complex by forming a CcdA-CcdB complex, a process termed rejuvenation. Functions as a transcriptional corepressor for the ccdAB operon, repression also requires CcdB (By similarity). From Escherichia coli
   4817..5119    +  CDS            ccdB: CCDB_ECOLI - Also known as G, letB, letD. Experimental evidence at protein level: Swiss-Prot protein existence level 1. Toxic component of a type II toxin-antitoxin (TA) system, functioning in plasmid maintainence. Responsible for the post- segregational killing (PSK) of plasmid-free cells, also referred to as a plasmid addiction system. Half-life of over 2 hours. Cell killing by CcdB is accompanied by filamentation, defects in chromosome and plasmid segregation, defects in cell division, formation of anucleate cells, decreased DNA synthesis and plasmid loss. Interferes with the activity of DN
   5163..5287    -  protein_bind   attR2: mutant version of attR; recombination site for the Gateway® LR reaction LR Clonase™
   5336..5453    +  misc_feature   cPPT/CTS: central polypurine tract and central termination sequence of HIV-1
   5502..6012    +  promoter       hPGK promoter: human phosphoglycerate kinase 1 promoter
   6034..6633    +  CDS            PuroR: puromycin N-acetyltransferase; pac from Streptomyces alboniger; confers resistance to puromycin
   6676..6759    +  CDS            nef (fragment): NEF_HV1Z2 - Experimental evidence at protein level: Swiss-Prot protein existence level 1. Extracellular Nef protein targets CD4(+) T-lymphocytes for apoptosis by interacting with CXCR4 surface receptors. From Human immunodeficiency virus type 1 group M subtype D (isolate Z2/CDC-Z34) (HIV-1).
   6761..6994    +  LTR            3' LTR (ΔU3): self-inactivating 3' long terminal repeat (LTR) from HIV-1
   7066..7187    +  polyA_signal   SV40 poly(A) signal: SV40 polyadenylation signal
   7227..7362    +  rep_origin     SV40 ori: SV40 origin of replication
   7383..7401    -  promoter       T7 promoter: promoter for bacteriophage T7 RNA polymerase
   7409..7564    +  CDS            lacZα (fragment): LacZα fragment of β-galactosidase; lacZ fragment
   7569..7997    +  rep_origin     f1 ori (sequence partly withheld): f1 bacteriophage origin of replication; arrow indicates direction of (+) strand synthesis
   8050..8154    +  promoter       AmpR promoter: bla
   8155..9015    +  CDS            AmpR: β-lactamase; bla; confers resistance to ampicillin, carbenicillin, and related antibiotics
