[The description below was written by a language model from this plasmid's Addgene catalogue record and pLannotate feature annotations shown in this document.]
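Description:
pLVpuro-CMV-N-3xFLAG is an empty lentiviral Gateway destination vector of about 9.2 kb, designed for producing lentivirus and stably expressing N-terminally 3xFLAG-tagged proteins in mammalian cells. It was derived from a pLV-CMV Gateway/PuroR backbone by replacing the region between the NheI and BstBI sites with a 3xFLAG tag and a Gateway cassette. In bacteria it replicates from a high-copy pUC-type origin and carries ampicillin resistance on the backbone, along with an f1 origin. The Gateway cassette adds chloramphenicol resistance and the ccdB toxin gene, so the unrecombined vector has to be maintained in a ccdB-tolerant strain. The record notes that chloramphenicol selection guards against recombination of the empty backbone, and that the resulting expression clones are recombination-prone and need a recombination-deficient host.

The viral framework has a third-generation, self-inactivating layout. An RSV promoter drives a truncated HIV-1 5' LTR, followed by the Ψ packaging signal, a gag fragment and the RRE for Rev-dependent export of the genomic RNA, and the genome ends in a ΔU3 3' LTR with a downstream SV40 polyadenylation signal. Within the provirus, a CMV enhancer/promoter drives the 3xFLAG coding sequence, which includes an enterokinase cleavage site and sits immediately upstream of attR1. The attR1–CmR–ccdB–attR2 cassette is exchanged for a gene of interest by an LR reaction with an entry clone, which should be in frame with the tag to give the N-terminal fusion. The cPPT/CTS element lies downstream of attR2, followed by a human PGK promoter driving puromycin N-acetyltransferase for selection of transduced cells. Short U6 promoter, Rev and nef fragments are also annotated and appear to be backbone remnants. No insert is present.
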