Addgene plasmid #123223: pLVpuro-CMV-N-3xFLAG
Purpose: (Empty Backbone) N-terminal 3xFLAG tag. Gateway destination vector for lentivirus production and stable transduction in mammalian cells.
Depositing lab: Robin Ketteler. Depositing organization: University College London. Publication: Redundancy of human ATG4 protease isoforms in autophagy and LC3/GABARAP processing revealed in cells. Agrotis A, Pengo N, Burden JJ, Ketteler R. Autophagy. 2019 Jan 21. doi: 10.1080/15548627.2019.1569925. PubMed 30661429.
Backbone
  Vector backbone: pLV-CMV-y/hNubI-tripleFLAG-linker-Gateway-PuroR
  Backbone size (bp): 9000
  Modifications to backbone: Replacement of region between NheI and BstBI sites with 3xFLAG and gateway cassette.
  Vector type: Mammalian Expression, Lentiviral ; Gateway destination
  Promoter: CMV
  Selectable markers: Puromycin
  Tag / fusion protein: 3xFLAG (N terminal on backbone)
Growth in bacteria
  Bacterial resistance: Chloramphenicol and Ampicillin, 25 & 100 μg/mL
  Growth temperature: 37°C
  Growth strain: ccdB Survival
  Growth instructions: Chloramphenicol selection prevents recombination of unmodified backbone. However, expression clones generated using this construct are prone to recombination, and must be grown using a recombination deficient strain.
  Copy number: High Copy
Gene/Insert
  Cloning method: Gateway Cloning
  Sequencing primers: 5′ CMVF_pCDNA3; 3′ cPPT-rev
Terms and licenses: Academic/Nonprofit Terms; Industry Terms: Not Available to Industry
How to cite: pLVpuro-CMV-N-3xFLAG was a gift from Robin Ketteler (Addgene plasmid # 123223 ; http://n2t.net/addgene:123223 ; RRID:Addgene_123223)
